Addgene plasmid #49479: MR015-PKP2 Left TALEN_NK
Purpose: Left TALEN for PKP2 with NK
Depositing lab: Bruce Conklin. Depositing organization: J. David Gladstone Institutes. Publication: Isolation of single-base genome-edited human iPS cells without antibiotic selection. Miyaoka Y, Chan AH, Judge LM, Yoo J, Huang M, Nguyen TD, Lizarraga PP, So PL, Conklin BR. Nat Methods. 2014 Mar;11(3):291-3. doi: 10.1038/nmeth.2840. Epub 2014 Feb 9. PubMed 24509632.
Backbone
  Vector backbone: MR015
  Backbone manufacturer: Matthew Porteus
  Backbone size w/o insert (bp): 7053
  Total vector size (bp): 8345
  Vector type: Mammalian Expression, TALEN
  Selectable markers: Neomycin (select with G418)
Growth in bacteria
  Bacterial resistance: Ampicillin, 100 μg/mL
  Growth temperature: 37°C
  Growth strain: DH5alpha
  Copy number: High Copy
Gene/Insert
  Gene/Insert name: TALEN
  Species: TALEN
  Insert size (bp): 1292
  Cloning method: Restriction Enzyme; 5′ cloning site BsmBI (destroyed during cloning); 3′ cloning site BsmBI (destroyed during cloning)
  Sequencing primers: 5′ GTAACAGCGGTAGAGGCAGTG; 3′ CGTCCACCAAGACATGCCAAC
Terms and licenses: Academic/Nonprofit Terms; Industry Terms: Not Available to Industry
How to cite: MR015-PKP2 Left TALEN_NK was a gift from Bruce Conklin (Addgene plasmid # 49479 ; http://n2t.net/addgene:49479 ; RRID:Addgene_49479)
