[The description below was written by a language model from this plasmid's Addgene catalogue record and pLannotate feature annotations shown in this document.]
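Description:
MR015-PKP2 Left TALEN_NK is a mammalian expression plasmid encoding the left-hand member of a TALEN pair directed against PKP2, built in the MR015 TALEN backbone. It is propagated in E. coli as a high-copy plasmid through a ColE1/pUC-type origin with ampicillin selection (AmpR under its own bla promoter). It also carries an f1 phage origin, plus vestigial lac promoter/operator and bom fragments from the parental cloning vector. For mammalian cells, an SV40 early promoter drives a neomycin phosphotransferase gene terminated by an SV40 poly(A) signal, allowing G418 selection.

The nuclease cassette is driven by the CMV immediate-early enhancer and promoter, with a T7 promoter just upstream of the coding region, and ends in a bGH polyadenylation signal. The open reading frame begins with a 3xFLAG epitope tag. This is followed by an N-terminal segment derived from the Xanthomonas TAL effector AvrBs3, an unannotated central region, a C-terminal AvrBs3 segment and the FokI endonuclease cleavage domain. The central gap corresponds to where the custom repeat array would sit, and the record lists this insert as cloned between BsmBI sites that were destroyed in the process, consistent with Golden Gate-style assembly. "NK" in the name most likely refers to the use of NK repeat-variable diresidues, an alternative code for recognising guanine, although the record does not spell this out, nor does it give the target sequence.

Because FokI cuts as a dimer, this plasmid is meant to be co-delivered with a matching right TALEN to create a double-strand break at the PKP2 locus. The associated work concerns the isolation of single-base genome-edited human iPS cells without antibiotic selection.
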