Features (pLannotate 1.2.2; 23 found; start..end, strand, type, name):
     28..80      -  misc_feature   bom (fragment): basis of mobility region from pBR322
    235..614     +  enhancer       CMV enhancer: human cytomegalovirus immediate early enhancer
    615..818     +  promoter       CMV promoter: human cytomegalovirus (CMV) immediate early promoter
    814..847     +  LTR            5' LTR (truncated) (fragment): truncated 5' long terminal repeat (LTR) from HIV-1
    863..881     +  promoter       T7 promoter: promoter for bacteriophage T7 RNA polymerase
    910..975     +  CDS            3xFLAG: three tandem FLAG® epitope tags, followed by an enterokinase cleavage site
   1027..1536    +  CDS            avrBs3 (fragment): AVRB3_XANEU - Experimental evidence at protein level: Swiss-Prot protein existence level 1. Avirulence protein. Acts as a transcription factor in C.annuum plants. In susceptible plants lacking the Bs3 resistance gene induces expression of a number of genes, including genes homologous to a family of auxin-induced genes, alpha-expansin genes, pectate lyase, anthocyanidin glucoside rhamnosyl transferase and at least one transcription factor, UPA20. Their expression leads to plant hypertrophy in mesophyll cells, probably mainly mediated by UPA20 (PubMed:17962565). In resistant plants induces the h
   3127..3333    +  CDS            avrBs3 (fragment): AVRB3_XANEU - Experimental evidence at protein level: Swiss-Prot protein existence level 1. Avirulence protein. Acts as a transcription factor in C.annuum plants. In susceptible plants lacking the Bs3 resistance gene induces expression of a number of genes, including genes homologous to a family of auxin-induced genes, alpha-expansin genes, pectate lyase, anthocyanidin glucoside rhamnosyl transferase and at least one transcription factor, UPA20. Their expression leads to plant hypertrophy in mesophyll cells, probably mainly mediated by UPA20 (PubMed:17962565). In resistant plants induces the h
   3322..3909    +  CDS            fokIR (fragment): T2F1_PLAOK - Also known as rfoKI. Experimental evidence at protein level: Swiss-Prot protein existence level 1. Recognizes the double-stranded sequence 5'-GGATG-3'/3'-CATCC- 5' and cleaves respectively 14 bases after G-1 and 13 bases before C-1. From Planomicrobium okeanokoites (Planococcus okeanokoites) (Flavobacterium okeanokoites).
   3945..4169    +  polyA_signal   bGH poly(A) signal: bovine growth hormone polyadenylation signal
   4173..4194    +  promoter       SV40 promoter (fragment): SV40 enhancer and early promoter
   4215..4643    +  rep_origin     f1 ori (sequence partly withheld): f1 bacteriophage origin of replication; arrow indicates direction of (+) strand synthesis
   4657..4986    +  promoter       SV40 promoter: SV40 enhancer and early promoter
   5053..5844    +  CDS            neo: KKA2_KLEPN - Also known as kan, nptII. Experimental evidence at protein level: Swiss-Prot protein existence level 1. Resistance to kanamycin, neomycin, paromomycin, ribostamycin, butirosin and gentamicin B. From Klebsiella pneumoniae.
   5868..6026    +  CDS            ble (fragment): BLE_KLEPN - Experimental evidence at protein level: Swiss-Prot protein existence level 1. Binding protein with a strong affinity to the bleomycin family of antibiotics. Binds to CL990; an antimitotic-antibiotic compound. From Klebsiella pneumoniae.
   6021..6142    +  polyA_signal   SV40 poly(A) signal: SV40 polyadenylation signal
   6215..6231    -  protein_bind   lac operator: The lac repressor binds to the lac operator to inhibit transcription in E. coli. This inhibition can be relieved by adding lactose or isopropyl-β-D-thiogalactopyranoside (IPTG). lac repressor encoded by lacI
   6239..6269    -  promoter       lac promoter: promoter for the E. coli lac operon
   6284..6305    -  protein_bind   CAP binding site: CAP binding activates transcription in the presence of cAMP. E. coli catabolite activator protein
   6318..6410    -  CDS            lacI (fragment): lac repressor; lacI; The lac repressor binds to the lac operator to inhibit transcription in E. coli. This inhibition can be relieved by adding lactose or isopropyl-β-D-thiogalactopyranoside (IPTG).
   6593..7178    -  rep_origin     ori: high-copy-number ColE1/pMB1/pBR322/pUC origin of replication
   7349..8209    -  CDS            AmpR: β-lactamase; bla; confers resistance to ampicillin, carbenicillin, and related antibiotics
   8210..8314    -  promoter       AmpR promoter: bla
>Addgene plasmid #49479 | MR015-PKP2 Left TALEN_NK | depositor full sequence | sequence record 73769 | MR015-PKP2 Left TALEN_NK sequence 8345 bps
GACGGATCGGGAGATCTCCCGATCCCCTATGGTGCACTCTCAGTACAATCTGCTCTGATGCCGCATAGTT
AAGCCAGTATCTGCTCCCTGCTTGTGTGTTGGAGGTCGCTGAGTAGTGCGCGAGCAAAATTTAAGCTACA
ACAAGGCAAGGCTTGACCGACAATTGCATGAAGAATCTGCTTAGGGTTAGGCGTTTTGCGCTGCTTCGCG
ATGTACGGGCCAGATATACGCGTTGACATTGATTATTGACTAGTTATTAATAGTAATCAATTACGGGGTC
ATTAGTTCATAGCCCATATATGGAGTTCCGCGTTACATAACTTACGGTAAATGGCCCGCCTGGCTGACCG
CCCAACGACCCCCGCCCATTGACGTCAATAATGACGTATGTTCCCATAGTAACGCCAATAGGGACTTTCC
ATTGACGTCAATGGGTGGAGTATTTACGGTAAACTGCCCACTTGGCAGTACATCAAGTGTATCATATGCC
AAGTACGCCCCCTATTGACGTCAATGACGGTAAATGGCCCGCCTGGCATTATGCCCAGTACATGACCTTA
TGGGACTTTCCTACTTGGCAGTACATCTACGTATTAGTCATCGCTATTACCATGGTGATGCGGTTTTGGC
AGTACATCAATGGGCGTGGATAGCGGTTTGACTCACGGGGATTTCCAAGTCTCCACCCCATTGACGTCAA
TGGGAGTTTGTTTTGGCACCAAAATCAACGGGACTTTCCAAAATGTCGTAACAACTCCGCCCCATTGACG
CAAATGGGCGGTAGGCGTGTACGGTGGGAGGTCTATATAAGCAGAGCTCTCTGGCTAACTAGAGAACCCA
CTGCTTACTGGCTTATCGAAATTAATACGACTCACTATAGGGAGACCCAAGCTGGCTAGCGCCACCATGG
ACTACAAAGACCATGACGGTGATTATAAAGATCATGACATCGATTACAAGGATGACGATGACAAGATGGC
CCCCAAGAAGAAGAGGAAGGTGGGCATTCACCGCGGGGTACCTATGGTGGACTTGAGGACACTCGGTTAT
TCGCAACAGCAACAGGAGAAAATCAAGCCTAAGGTCAGGAGCACCGTCGCGCAACACCACGAGGCGCTTG
TGGGGCATGGCTTCACTCATGCGCATATTGTCGCGCTTTCACAGCACCCTGCGGCGCTTGGGACGGTGGC
TGTCAAATACCAAGATATGATTGCGGCCCTGCCCGAAGCCACGCACGAGGCAATTGTAGGGGTCGGTAAA
CAGTGGTCGGGAGCGCGAGCACTTGAGGCGCTGCTGACTGTGGCGGGTGAGCTTAGGGGGCCTCCGCTCC
AGCTCGACACCGGGCAGCTGCTGAAGATCGCGAAGAGAGGGGGAGTAACAGCGGTAGAGGCAGTGCACGC
CTGGCGCAATGCGCTCACCGGTGCCCCCCTGAACCTGACCCCGGACCAAGTGGTGGCTATCGCCAGCAAC
AAGGGCGGCAAGCAAGCGCTCGAAACGGTGCAGCGGCTGTTGCCGGTGCTGTGCCAGGACCATGGCCTGA
CCCCGGACCAAGTGGTGGCTATCGCCAGCAACATTGGCGGCAAGCAAGCGCTCGAAACGGTGCAGCGGCT
GTTGCCGGTGCTGTGCCAGGACCATGGCCTGACTCCGGACCAAGTGGTGGCTATCGCCAGCCACGATGGC
GGCAAGCAAGCGCTCGAAACGGTGCAGCGGCTGTTGCCGGTGCTGTGCCAGGACCATGGCCTGACCCCGG
ACCAAGTGGTGGCTATCGCCAGCAACAAGGGCGGCAAGCAAGCGCTCGAAACGGTGCAGCGGCTGTTGCC
GGTGCTGTGCCAGGACCATGGCCTGACCCCGGACCAAGTGGTGGCTATCGCCAGCAACAAGGGCGGCAAG
CAAGCGCTCGAAACGGTGCAGCGGCTGTTGCCGGTGCTGTGCCAGGACCATGGCCTGACCCCGGACCAAG
TGGTGGCTATCGCCAGCAACATTGGCGGCAAGCAAGCGCTCGAAACGGTGCAGCGGCTGTTGCCGGTGCT
GTGCCAGGACCATGGCCTGACCCCGGACCAAGTGGTGGCTATCGCCAGCAACAAGGGCGGCAAGCAAGCG
CTCGAAACGGTGCAGCGGCTGTTGCCGGTGCTGTGCCAGGACCATGGCCTGACCCCGGACCAAGTGGTGG
CTATCGCCAGCAACATTGGCGGCAAGCAAGCGCTCGAAACGGTGCAGCGGCTGTTGCCGGTGCTGTGCCA
GGACCATGGCCTGACCCCGGACCAAGTGGTGGCTATCGCCAGCAACATTGGCGGCAAGCAAGCGCTCGAA
ACGGTGCAGCGGCTGTTGCCGGTGCTGTGCCAGGACCATGGCCTGACCCCGGACCAAGTGGTGGCTATCG
CCAGCAACGGTGGCGGCAAGCAAGCGCTCGAAACGGTGCAGCGGCTGTTGCCGGTGCTGTGCCAGGACCA
TGGCCTGACCCCGGACCAAGTGGTGGCTATCGCCAGCAACATTGGCGGCAAGCAAGCGCTCGAAACGGTG
CAGCGGCTGTTGCCGGTGCTGTGCCAGGACCATGGCCTGACCCCGGACCAAGTGGTGGCTATCGCCAGCA
ACGGTGGCGGCAAGCAAGCGCTCGAAACGGTGCAGCGGCTGTTGCCGGTGCTGTGCCAGGACCATGGCCT
GACTCCGGACCAAGTGGTGGCTATCGCCAGCCACGATGGCGGCAAGCAAGCGCTCGAAACGGTGCAGCGG
CTGTTGCCGGTGCTGTGCCAGGACCATGGCCTGACCCCGGACCAAGTGGTGGCTATCGCCAGCAACATTG
GCGGCAAGCAAGCGCTCGAAACGGTGCAGCGGCTGTTGCCGGTGCTGTGCCAGGACCATGGCCTGACCCC
GGACCAAGTGGTGGCTATCGCCAGCAACGGTGGCGGCAAGCAAGCGCTCGAAACGGTGCAGCGGCTGTTG
CCGGTGCTGTGCCAGGACCATGGCCTGACTCCGGACCAAGTGGTGGCTATCGCCAGCCACGATGGCGGCA
AGCAAGCGCTCGAAACGGTGCAGCGGCTGTTGCCGGTGCTGTGCCAGGACCATGGCCTGACCCCGGACCA
AGTGGTGGCTATCGCCAGCAACATTGGCGGCAAGCAAGCGCTCGAAAGCATTGTGGCCCAGCTGAGCCGG
CCTGATCCGGCGTTGGCCGCGTTGACCAACGACCATCTGGTGGCGTTGGCATGTCTTGGTGGACGACCCG
CGCTCGATGCAGTCAAAAAGGGTCTGCCTCATGCTCCCGCATTGATCAAAAGAACCAACCGGCGGATTCC
CGAGAGAACTTCCCATCGAGTCGCGGGATCCCAGCTGGTGAAGAGCGAGCTGGAGGAGAAGAAGTCCGAG
CTGCGGCACAAGCTGAAGTACGTGCCCCACGAGTACATCGAGCTGATCGAGATCGCCAGGAACAGCACCC
AGGACCGCATCCTGGAGATGAAGGTGATGGAGTTCTTCATGAAGGTGTACGGCTACAGGGGAAAGCACCT
GGGCGGAAGCAGAAAGCCTGACGGCGCCATCTATACAGTGGGCAGCCCCATCGATTACGGCGTGATCGTG
GACACAAAGGCCTACAGCGGCGGCTACAATCTGCCTATCGGCCAGGCCGACGAGATGCAGAGATACGTGG
AGGAGAACCAGACCCGGAATAAGCACATCAACCCCAACGAGTGGTGGAAGGTGTACCCTAGCAGCGTGAC
CGAGTTCAAGTTCCTGTTCGTGAGCGGCCACTTCAAGGGCAACTACAAGGCCCAGCTGACCAGGCTGAAC
CACATCACCAACCGCAATGGCGCCGTGCTGAGCGTGGAGGAGCTGCTGATCGGCGGCGAGATGATCAAAG
CCGGCACCCTGACACTGGAGGAGGTGCGGCGCAAGTTCAACAACGGCGAGATCAACTTCTGATAACTTAA
GTTTAAACCGCTGATCAGCCTCGACTGTGCCTTCTAGTTGCCAGCCATCTGTTGTTTGCCCCTCCCCCGT
GCCTTCCTTGACCCTGGAAGGTGCCACTCCCACTGTCCTTTCCTAATAAAATGAGGAAATTGCATCGCAT
TGTCTGAGTAGGTGTCATTCTATTCTGGGGGGTGGGGTGGGGCAGGACAGCAAGGGGGAGGATTGGGAAG
ACAATAGCAGGCATGCTGGGGATGCGGTGGGCTCTATGGCTTCTGAGGCGGAAAGAACCAGCTGGGGCTC
TAGGGGGTATCCCC
[124 nt withheld, positions 4215-4338]
C
[91 nt withheld, positions 4340-4430]
A
[49 nt withheld, positions 4432-4480]
CCTTTGACGTTGGAGTCCACGTTCTTT
[37 nt withheld, positions 4508-4544]
ACCCTATCTCGGTCTATTCTTTTGATTTATAAGGGATTTTGCCGATTTCGGCCTATTGGTTAAAAAATGA
GCTGATTTAACAAAAATTTAACGCGAATTAATTCTGTGGAATGTGTGTCAGTTAGGGTGTGGAAAGTCCC
CAGGCTCCCCAGCAGGCAGAAGTATGCAAAGCATGCATCTCAATTAGTCAGCAACCAGGTGTGGAAAGTC
CCCAGGCTCCCCAGCAGGCAGAAGTATGCAAAGCATGCATCTCAATTAGTCAGCAACCATAGTCCCGCCC
CTAACTCCGCCCATCCCGCCCCTAACTCCGCCCAGTTCCGCCCATTCTCCGCCCCATGGCTGACTAATTT
TTTTTATTTATGCAGAGGCCGAGGCCGCCTCTGCCTCTGAGCTATTCCAGAAGTAGTGAGGAGGCTTTTT
TGGAGGCCTAGGCTTTTGCAAAAAGCTCCCGGGAGCTTGTATATCCATTTTCGGATCTGATCAAGAGACA
GGATGAGGATCGTTTCGCATGATTGAACAAGATGGATTGCACGCAGGTTCTCCGGCCGCTTGGGTGGAGA
GGCTATTCGGCTATGACTGGGCACAACAGACAATCGGCTGCTCTGATGCCGCCGTGTTCCGGCTGTCAGC
GCAGGGGCGCCCGGTTCTTTTTGTCAAGACCGACCTGTCCGGTGCCCTGAATGAACTGCAGGACGAGGCA
GCGCGGCTATCGTGGCTGGCCACGACGGGCGTTCCTTGCGCAGCTGTGCTCGACGTTGTCACTGAAGCGG
GAAGGGACTGGCTGCTATTGGGCGAAGTGCCGGGGCAGGATCTCCTGTCATCTCACCTTGCTCCTGCCGA
GAAAGTATCCATCATGGCTGATGCAATGCGGCGGCTGCATACGCTTGATCCGGCTACCTGCCCATTCGAC
CACCAAGCGAAACATCGCATCGAGCGAGCACGTACTCGGATGGAAGCCGGTCTTGTCGATCAGGATGATC
TGGACGAAGAGCATCAGGGGCTCGCGCCAGCCGAACTGTTCGCCAGGCTCAAGGCGCGCATGCCCGACGG
CGAGGATCTCGTCGTGACCCATGGCGATGCCTGCTTGCCGAATATCATGGTGGAAAATGGCCGCTTTTCT
GGATTCATCGACTGTGGCCGGCTGGGTGTGGCGGACCGCTATCAGGACATAGCGTTGGCTACCCGTGATA
TTGCTGAAGAGCTTGGCGGCGAATGGGCTGACCGCTTCCTCGTGCTTTACGGTATCGCCGCTCCCGATTC
GCAGCGCATCGCCTTCTATCGCCTTCTTGACGAGTTCTTCTGAGCGGGACTCTGGGGTTCGAAATGACCG
ACCAAGCGACGCCCAACCTGCCATCACGAGATTTCGATTCCACCGCCGCCTTCTATGAAAGGTTGGGCTT
CGGAATCGTTTTCCGGGACGCCGGCTGGATGATCCTCCAGCGCGGGGATCTCATGCTGGAGTTCTTCGCC
CACCCCAACTTGTTTATTGCAGCTTATAATGGTTACAAATAAAGCAATAGCATCACAAATTTCACAAATA
AAGCATTTTTTTCACTGCATTCTAGTTGTGGTTTGTCCAAACTCATCAATGTATCTTATCATGTCTGTAT
ACCGTCGACCTCTAGCTAGAGCTTGGCGTAATCATGGTCATAGCTGTTTCCTGTGTGAAATTGTTATCCG
CTCACAATTCCACACAACATACGAGCCGGAAGCATAAAGTGTAAAGCCTGGGGTGCCTAATGAGTGAGCT
AACTCACATTAATTGCGTTGCGCTCACTGCCCGCTTTCCAGTCGGGAAACCTGTCGTGCCAGCTGCATTA
ATGAATCGGCCAACGCGCGGGGAGAGGCGGTTTGCGTATTGGGCGCTCTTCCGCTTCCTCGCTCACTGAC
TCGCTGCGCTCGGTCGTTCGGCTGCGGCGAGCGGTATCAGCTCACTCAAAGGCGGTAATACGGTTATCCA
CAGAATCAGGGGATAACGCAGGAAAGAACATGTGAGCAAAAGGCCAGCAAAAGGCCAGGAACCGTAAAAA
GGCCGCGTTGCTGGCGTTTTTCCATAGGCTCCGCCCCCCTGACGAGCATCACAAAAATCGACGCTCAAGT
CAGAGGTGGCGAAACCCGACAGGACTATAAAGATACCAGGCGTTTCCCCCTGGAAGCTCCCTCGTGCGCT
CTCCTGTTCCGACCCTGCCGCTTACCGGATACCTGTCCGCCTTTCTCCCTTCGGGAAGCGTGGCGCTTTC
TCATAGCTCACGCTGTAGGTATCTCAGTTCGGTGTAGGTCGTTCGCTCCAAGCTGGGCTGTGTGCACGAA
CCCCCCGTTCAGCCCGACCGCTGCGCCTTATCCGGTAACTATCGTCTTGAGTCCAACCCGGTAAGACACG
ACTTATCGCCACTGGCAGCAGCCACTGGTAACAGGATTAGCAGAGCGAGGTATGTAGGCGGTGCTACAGA
GTTCTTGAAGTGGTGGCCTAACTACGGCTACACTAGAAGAACAGTATTTGGTATCTGCGCTCTGCTGAAG
CCAGTTACCTTCGGAAAAAGAGTTGGTAGCTCTTGATCCGGCAAACAAACCACCGCTGGTAGCGGTTTTT
TTGTTTGCAAGCAGCAGATTACGCGCAGAAAAAAAGGATCTCAAGAAGATCCTTTGATCTTTTCTACGGG
GTCTGACGCTCAGTGGAACGAAAACTCACGTTAAGGGATTTTGGTCATGAGATTATCAAAAAGGATCTTC
ACCTAGATCCTTTTAAATTAAAAATGAAGTTTTAAATCAATCTAAAGTATATATGAGTAAACTTGGTCTG
ACAGTTACCAATGCTTAATCAGTGAGGCACCTATCTCAGCGATCTGTCTATTTCGTTCATCCATAGTTGC
CTGACTCCCCGTCGTGTAGATAACTACGATACGGGAGGGCTTACCATCTGGCCCCAGTGCTGCAATGATA
CCGCGAGACCCACGCTCACCGGCTCCAGATTTATCAGCAATAAACCAGCCAGCCGGAAGGGCCGAGCGCA
GAAGTGGTCCTGCAACTTTATCCGCCTCCATCCAGTCTATTAATTGTTGCCGGGAAGCTAGAGTAAGTAG
TTCGCCAGTTAATAGTTTGCGCAACGTTGTTGCCATTGCTACAGGCATCGTGGTGTCACGCTCGTCGTTT
GGTATGGCTTCATTCAGCTCCGGTTCCCAACGATCAAGGCGAGTTACATGATCCCCCATGTTGTGCAAAA
AAGCGGTTAGCTCCTTCGGTCCTCCGATCGTTGTCAGAAGTAAGTTGGCCGCAGTGTTATCACTCATGGT
TATGGCAGCACTGCATAATTCTCTTACTGTCATGCCATCCGTAAGATGCTTTTCTGTGACTGGTGAGTAC
TCAACCAAGTCATTCTGAGAATAGTGTATGCGGCGACCGAGTTGCTCTTGCCCGGCGTCAATACGGGATA
ATACCGCGCCACATAGCAGAACTTTAAAAGTGCTCATCATTGGAAAACGTTCTTCGGGGCGAAAACTCTC
AAGGATCTTACCGCTGTTGAGATCCAGTTCGATGTAACCCACTCGTGCACCCAACTGATCTTCAGCATCT
TTTACTTTCACCAGCGTTTCTGGGTGAGCAAAAACAGGAAGGCAAAATGCCGCAAAAAAGGGAATAAGGG
CGACACGGAAATGTTGAATACTCATACTCTTCCTTTTTCAATATTATTGAAGCATTTATCAGGGTTATTG
TCTCATGAGCGGATACATATTTGAATGTATTTAGAAAAATAAACAAATAGGGGTTCCGCGCACATTTCCC
CGAAAAGTGCCACCTGACGTC
