>Addgene plasmid #49479 | MR015-PKP2 Left TALEN_NK | addgene partial sequence | sequence record 75720 | CMV-F 5'-CGCAAATGGGCGGTAGGCGTG-3'
CTCTCTGGCTAACTAGAGAACCCACTGCTTACTGGCTTATCGAAATTAATACGACTCACTATAGGGAGAC
CCAAGCTGGCTAGCGCCACCATGGACTACAAAGACCATGACGGTGATTATAAAGATCATGACATCGATTA
CAAGGATGACGATGACAAGATGGCCCCCAAGAAGAAGAGGAAGGTGGGCATTCACCGCGGGGTACCTATG
GTGGACTTGAGGACACTCGGTTATTCGCAACAGCAACAGGAGAAAATCAAGCCTAAGGTCAGGAGCACCG
TCGCGCAACACCACGAGGCGCTTGTGGGGCATGGCTTCACTCATGCGCATATTGTCGCGCTTTCACAGCA
CCCTGCGGCGCTTGGGACGGTGGCTGTCAAATACCAAGATATGATTGCGGCCCTGCCCGAAGCCACGCAC
GAGGCAATTGTAGGGGTCGGTAAACAGTGGTCGGGAGCGCGAGCACTTGAGGCGCTGCTGACTGTGGCGG
GTGAGCTTAGGGGGCCTCCGCTCCAGCTCGACACCGGGCAGCTGCTGAAGATCGCGAAGAGAGGGGGAGT
AACAGCGGTAGAGGCAGTGCACGCCTGGCGCAATGCGCTCACCGGTGCCCCCCTGAACCTGACCCCGGAC
CAAGTGGTGGCTATCGCCAGCAACAAGGGCGGCAAGCAAGCGCTCGAAACGGTGCAGCGGCTGTTGCCGG
TGCTGTGCCAGGACCATGGCCTGACCCCGGACCAAGTGGTGGCTATCGCCAGCAACATTGGCGGCAAGCA
AGCGCTCGAAACGGTGCAGCGGCTGTTGCCGGTGCTGTGCCAGGACCATGGCCTGACTCC
