>Addgene plasmid #49479 | MR015-PKP2 Left TALEN_NK | addgene partial sequence | sequence record 75734 | BGH-rev 5'-TAGAAGGCACAGTCGAGG-3'
TTGATCTCGCCGTTGTTGAACTTGCGCCGCACCTCCTCCAGTGTCAGGGTGCCGGCTTTGATCATCTCGC
CGCCGATCAGCAGCTCCTCCACGCTCAGCACGGCGCCATTGCAGTTGGTGATGTGGTTCAGCCTGGTCAG
CTGGGCCTTGTAGTTGCCCTTGAAGTGGCCGCTCACGAACAGGAACTTGAACTCGGTCACGCTGCTAGGG
TACACCTTCCACCACTCGTTGGGGTTGATGTGCTTATTCCGGGTCTGGTTCTCCTCCACGTATCTCTGCA
TCTCGTCGGCCTGGCCGATAGGCAGATTGTAGCCGCCGCTGTAGGCCTTTGTGTCCACGATCACGCCGTA
ATCGATGGGGCTGCCCACTGTATAGATGGCGCCGTCAGGCTTTCTGCTTCCGCCCAGGTGCTTTCCCCTG
TAGCCGTACACCTTCATGAAGAACTCCATCACCTTCATCTCCAGGATGCGGTCCTGGGTGCTGTTCCTGG
CGATCTCGATCAGCTCGATGTACTCGTGGGGCACGTACTTCAGCTTGTGCCGCAGCTCGGACTTCTTCTC
CTCCAGCTCGCTCTTCACCAGCTGGGATCCCGCGACTCGATGGGAAGTTCTCTCGGGAATCCGCCGGTTG
GTTCTTTTGATCAATGCGGGAGCATGAGGCAGACCCTTTTTGACTGCATCGAGCGCGGGTCGTCCACCAA
GACATGCCAACGCCACCAGATGGTCGTTGGTCAACGCGGCCAACGCCGGATCAGGCCGGCTCAGCTGGGC
CACAATGCTTTCGAGCGCTTGCTTGCCGCC
