>Addgene plasmid #49479 | MR015-PKP2 Left TALEN_NK | addgene partial sequence | sequence record 75735 | JDS-TALEN-F 5'-TAGGGGTCGGTAAACAGTGG-3'
TGCTGACTGTGGCGGGTGAGCTTAGGGGGCCTCCGCTCCAGCTCGACACCGGGCAGCTGCTGAAGATCGC
GAAGAGAGGGGGAGTAACAGCGGTAGAGGCAGTGCACGCCTGGCGCAATGCGCTCACCGGTGCCCCCCTG
AACCTGACCCCGGACCAAGTGGTGGCTATCGCCAGCAACAAGGGCGGCAAGCAAGCGCTCGAAACGGTGC
AGCGGCTGTTGCCGGTGCTGTGCCAGGACCATGGCCTGACCCCGGACCAAGTGGTGGCTATCGCCAGCAA
CATTGGCGGCAAGCAAGCGCTCGAAACGGTGCAGCGGCTGTTGCCGGTGCTGTGCCAGGACCATGGCCTG
ACTCCGGACCAAGTGGTGGCTATCGCCAGCCACGATGGCGGCAAGCAAGCGCTCGAAACGGTGCAGCGGC
TGTTGCCGGTGCTGTGCCAGGACCATGGCCTGACCCCGGACCAAGTGGTGGCTATCGCCAGCAACAAGGG
CGGCAAGCAAGCGCTCGAAACGGTGCAGCGGCTGTTGCCGGTGCTGTGCCAGGACCATGGCCTGACCCCG
GACCAAGTGGTGGCTATCGCCAGCAACAAGGGCGGCAAGCAAGCGCTCGAAACGGTGCAGCGGCTGTTGC
CGGTGCTGTGCCAGGACCATGGCCTGACCCCGGACCAAGTGGTGGCTATCGCCAGCAACATTGGCGGCAA
GCAAGCGCTCGAAACGGTGCAGCGGCTGTTGCCGGTGCTGTGCCAGGACCATGGCCTGACCCCGGACCAA
GTGGTGGCTATCGCCAGCAACA
