>Addgene plasmid #49479 | MR015-PKP2 Left TALEN_NK | addgene partial sequence | sequence record 75789 | TAL-R3 5'-cgccaccagatggtcgttgg-3'
CTGGGCCACAATGCTTTCGAGCGCTTGCTTGCCGCCAATGTTGCTGGCGATAGCCACCACTTGGTCCGGG
GTCAGGCCATGGTCCTGGCACAGCACCGGCAACAGCCGCTGCACCGTTTCGAGCGCTTGCTTGCCGCCAT
CGTGGCTGGCGATAGCCACCACTTGGTCCGGAGTCAGGCCATGGTCCTGGCACAGCACCGGCAACAGCCG
CTGCACCGTTTCGAGCGCTTGCTTGCCGCCACCGTTGCTGGCGATAGCCACCACTTGGTCCGGGGTCAGG
CCATGGTCCTGGCACAGCACCGGCAACAGCCGCTGCACCGTTTCGAGCGCTTGCTTGCCGCCAATGTTGC
TGGCGATAGCCACCACTTGGTCCGGGGTCAGGCCATGGTCCTGGCACAGCACCGGCAACAGCCGCTGCAC
CGTTTCGAGCGCTTGCTTGCCGCCATCGTGGCTGGCGATAGCCACCACTTGGTCCGGAGTCAGGCCATGG
TCCTGGCACAGCACCGGCAACAGCCGCTGCACCGTTTCGAGCGCTTGCTTGCCGCCACCGTTGCTGGCGA
TAGCCACCACTTGGTCCGGGGTCAGGCCATGGTCCTGGCACAGCACCGGCAACAGCCGCTGCACCGTTTC
GAGCGCTTGCTTGCCGCCAATGTTGCTGGCGATAGCCACCACTTGGTCCGGGGTCAGGCCATGGTCCTGG
CACAGCACCGGCAACAGCCGCTGCACCGTTTCGAGCGCTTGCTTGCCGCC
